Addgene plasmid #223903: HCT4_rAAV-eHGT_1140m-minBglobin-SYFP2-WPRE3-BGHpA
Purpose: Direct-expressing SYFP2 AAV virus
Depositing lab: Tanya Daigle & Allen Institute for Brain Science. Depositing organization: Allen Institute. Publication: Enhancer AAVs for targeting spinal motor neurons and descending motor pathways in rodents and macaque. Kussick E, Johansen N, Taskin N, Chowdhury A, Quinlan MA, Fraser A, Clark AG, Wynalda B, Martinez R, Groce EL, Reding M, Liang E, Shulga L, Huang C, Casper T, Clark M, Ho W, Gao Y, van Velthoven CTJ, Sobieski C, Ferrer R, Berg MR, Curtis BC, English C, Day JC, Fortuna MG, Donadio N, Newman D, Yao S, Chakka AB, Goldy J, Torkelson A, Guzman JB, Chakrabarty R, Nguy B, Guilford N, Pham TH, Wright V, Ronellenfitch K, Naidoo R, Kenney J, Williford A, Ramakrishnan C, Drinnenberg A, Gudsnuk K, Thyagarajan B, Smith KA, Dee N, Deisseroth K, Zeng H, Yao Z, Tasic B, Levi BP, Hodge R, Bakken TE, Lein ES, Ting JT, Daigle TL. Cell Rep. 2025 Jun 24;44(6):115730. doi: 10.1016/j.celrep.2025.115730. Epub 2025 May 21. PubMed 40403722.
Backbone
  Vector backbone: rAAV-minBglobin-SYFP2-WPRE3-BGHpA
  Backbone manufacturer: Allen Institute for Brain Science
  Backbone size w/o insert (bp): 4242
  Vector type: AAV
Growth in bacteria
  Bacterial resistance: Ampicillin, 100 μg/mL
  Growth temperature: 37°C
  Growth strain: NEB Stable
  Copy number: High Copy
Gene/Insert
  Gene/Insert name: SYFP2
  Species: Synthetic
  Insert size (bp): 720
  Mutation: N/A
  Promoter: minBglobin
  Cloning method: Restriction Enzyme; 5′ cloning site MluI (unknown if destroyed); 3′ cloning site SacI (unknown if destroyed)
  Sequencing primers: 5′ GAATGCCATCTTCAAACTGTG; 3′ GGGTTGGTCTTTTGGTTTGCTTC
Terms and licenses: Academic/Nonprofit Terms; Industry Terms: Not Available to Industry
How to cite: HCT4_rAAV-eHGT_1140m-minBglobin-SYFP2-WPRE3-BGHpA was a gift from Tanya Daigle & Allen Institute for Brain Science (Addgene plasmid # 223903 ; http://n2t.net/addgene:223903 ; RRID:Addgene_223903)
