[The description below was written by a language model from this plasmid's Addgene catalogue record and pLannotate feature annotations shown in this document.]
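Description:
HCT4_rAAV-eHGT_1140m-minBglobin-SYFP2-WPRE3-BGHpA is a recombinant AAV transfer plasmid of about 4.9 kb, built on the rAAV-minBglobin-SYFP2-WPRE3-BGHpA backbone and intended for packaging a direct-expressing fluorescent reporter virus. In bacteria it is maintained through a high-copy ColE1/pUC-type origin and selected with ampicillin via the bla gene and its own promoter. An f1 phage origin and short remnants of pBR322 bom and rop sequences are also present in the backbone. The annotated sequence shows a complete AAV2 inverted terminal repeat downstream of the cassette, while the upstream ITR was detected only as short fragments. This may reflect the difficulty of sequencing and annotating these hairpin-forming repeats rather than a real truncation. The ITRs delimit the DNA that is replicated and encapsidated when helper functions are supplied.

Between the ITRs, the name indicates an enhancer element, eHGT_1140m, placed ahead of a minimal beta-globin promoter. Neither part was annotated in the feature table, but the unannotated stretch upstream of the reporter is consistent with their position, and the recorded MluI and SacI cloning sites probably mark where the enhancer was inserted. A minimal promoter has little activity on its own, so expression depends on the adjacent enhancer, which is how enhancer AAVs restrict a reporter to particular cell types. The payload is SYFP2, a monomeric, fast-maturing yellow fluorescent protein derived from Aequorea victoria. It is followed by WPRE3, a shortened woodchuck posttranscriptional element that boosts transcript expression while saving packaging space, and by the bovine growth hormone polyadenylation signal. The associated publication concerns enhancer AAVs for targeting spinal motor neurons and descending motor pathways in rodents and macaque, but the record does not state which population this particular enhancer labels.
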