Features (pLannotate 1.2.2; 14 found; start..end, strand, type, name):
     12..39      +  repeat_region  AAV2 ITR (fragment): inverted terminal repeat of adeno-associated virus serotype 2 inverted
     68..95      +  repeat_region  AAV2 ITR (fragment): inverted terminal repeat of adeno-associated virus serotype 2 inverted
    943..1659    +  CDS            SYFP2: SYFP2 is a basic (constitutively fluorescent) yellow fluorescent protein published in 2006, derived from Aequorea victoria. It is reported to be a very rapidly-maturing monomer with moderate acid sensitivity.
   1699..1856    +  misc_feature   WPRE (fragment): woodchuck hepatitis virus posttranscriptional regulatory element
   1862..1942    +  misc_feature   WPRE (fragment): woodchuck hepatitis virus posttranscriptional regulatory element
   1959..2070    +  polyA_signal   bGH poly(A) signal: bovine growth hormone polyadenylation signal
   2188..2328    +  repeat_region  AAV2 ITR: inverted terminal repeat of adeno-associated virus serotype 2 inverted
   2333..2384    -  misc_feature   bom (fragment): basis of mobility region from pBR322
   2403..2858    +  rep_origin     f1 ori (sequence partly withheld): f1 bacteriophage origin of replication; arrow indicates direction of (+) strand synthesis
   2859..2908    -  misc_feature   bom (fragment): basis of mobility region from pBR322
   3010..3045    -  CDS            rop (fragment): Rop protein, which maintains plasmids at low copy number; rop
   3140..3244    +  promoter       AmpR promoter: bla
   3245..4105    +  CDS            AmpR: β-lactamase; bla; confers resistance to ampicillin, carbenicillin, and related antibiotics
   4276..4864    +  rep_origin     ori: high-copy-number ColE1/pMB1/pBR322/pUC origin of replication
>Addgene plasmid #223903 | HCT4_rAAV-eHGT_1140m-minBglobin-SYFP2-WPRE3-BGHpA | addgene full sequence | sequence record 446444 | Addgene NGS Result
CCTGCAGGCAGCTGCGCGCTCGCTCGCTCACTGAGGCCGCCCGGGCGTCGGGCGACCTTTGGTCGCCCGG
CCTCAGTGAGCGAGCGAGCGCGCAGAGAGGGAGTGGCCAACTCCATCACTAGGGGTTCCTGCGGCCGCAC
GCGTGAATGCCATCTTCAAACTGTGATTTTTTTTTTTTTTGAGCAACAAGCCAGAATAAAGTCCAAGAAA
TATCTCATCCAATTCTCTCTATTTTTAATGCAGTTCTATTATAGACAGGACAAGGAGTCCTCAAAATAAA
GTGAGCAGCACAGATTGACCATCTACCAATTTATAGACAGGTGCTCTTTCCTTATATCAGTTCTGCCTCT
GAAATCTCTAAGTAATTTGCTAGTTGTAGACAGACAAATGGAGGCTTTCTACTGCTACTGTTCTTAGGCA
GGGCAGACTCACCCAGTAATGTTATCAACAACATCCCCCACAGATATATTTATTACCACGATTCATTTTG
CTCTGCATCAGCAGGTCCATCTGGCAGTAAAGGATTGACCAGGTGTTCTGGGGAAAGTTGGCACACAAAT
GCCTTGCATATTGTGACACTAACAGGAGGAAGAGATTTTTAAAATGAGAGGAAATTAAATTATTCTTGGT
ATTTGTGAGGTTACAAGACATTTTTAGATGGTAAAAATTATGGAACATCTTTTTGCCTTGTTTGTTGCTG
ATTTTTGGCTTGGTCTGAATTATCAGAATGAGGAATAAATATCCAAAGGTAATTGAGTGTGTACGCATCT
GTGAAGTGAATAAACAAAACAGTGTATAAACCTCCTAAGAATTTTGCAGTGAAGCAAACCAAAAGACCAA
CCCGAGCTCGGGCTGGGCATAAAAGTCAGGGCAGAGCCATCTATTGCTTACATTTGCTTCTGGGATCCAG
ATCTTTCGAAGCTAGCGCTACCGGTCGCCACCATGGTGAGCAAGGGCGAGGAGCTGTTCACCGGGGTGGT
GCCCATCCTGGTCGAGCTGGACGGCGACGTAAACGGCCACAAGTTCAGCGTGTCCGGCGAGGGCGAGGGC
GATGCCACCTACGGCAAGCTGACCCTGAAGCTGATCTGCACCACCGGCAAGCTGCCCGTGCCCTGGCCCA
CCCTCGTGACCACCCTGGGCTACGGCGTGCAGTGCTTCGCCCGCTACCCCGACCACATGAAGCAGCACGA
CTTCTTCAAGTCCGCCATGCCCGAAGGCTACGTCCAGGAGCGCACCATCTTCTTCAAGGACGACGGCAAC
TACAAGACCCGCGCCGAGGTGAAGTTCGAGGGCGACACCCTGGTGAACCGCATCGAGCTGAAGGGCATCG
ACTTCAAGGAGGACGGCAACATCCTGGGGCACAAGCTGGAGTACAACTACAACAGCCACAACGTCTATAT
CACCGCCGACAAGCAGAAGAACGGCATCAAGGCCAACTTCAAGATCCGCCACAACATCGAGGACGGCGGC
GTGCAGCTCGCCGACCACTACCAGCAGAACACCCCCATCGGCGACGGCCCCGTGCTGCTGCCCGACAACC
ACTACCTGAGCTACCAGTCCAAGCTGAGCAAAGACCCCAACGAGAAGCGCGATCACATGGTCCTGCTGGA
GTTCGTGACCGCCGCCGGGATCACTCTCGGCATGGACGAGCTGTACAAGTAAGTCGACGGCGCGCCGCGG
CCGCGAATTCGATATCATAATCAACCTCTGGATTACAAAATTTGTGAAAGATTGACTGGTATTCTTAACT
ATGTTGCTCCTTTTACGCTATGTGGATACGCTGCTTTAATGCCTTTGTATCATGCTATTGCTTCCCGTAT
GGCTTTCATTTTCTCCTCCTTGTATAAATCCTGGTTAGTTCTTGCCACGGCGGAACTCATCGCCGCCTGC
CTTGCCCGCTGCTGGACAGGGGCTCGGCTGTTGGGCACTGACAATTCCGTGGCTCGAGAGATCTTCGACT
GTGCCTTCTAGTTGCCAGCCATCTGTTGTTTGCCCCTCCCCCGTGCCTTCCTTGACCCTGGAAGGTGCCA
CTCCCACTGTCCTTTCCTAATAAAATGAGGAAATTGCATCGCATTGTCTGAGTAGGTGTCATTCTATTCT
GGGGGGTGGGGTGGGGCAGGACAGCAAGGGGGAGGATTGGGAAGACAATAGCAGGCATGAGATCTCACGT
GCGGACCGAGCGGCCGCAGGAACCCCTAGTGATGGAGTTGGCCACTCCCTCTCTGCGCGCTCGCTCGCTC
ACTGAGGCCGGGCGACCAAAGGTCGCCCGACGCCCGGGCTTTGCCCGGGCGGCCTCAGTGAGCGAGCGAG
CGCGCAGCTGCCTGCAGGGGCGCCTGATGCGGTATTTTCTCCTTACGCATCTGTGCGGTATTTCACACCG
CATA
[95 nt withheld, positions 2385-2479]
T
[46 nt withheld, positions 2481-2526]
C
[141 nt withheld, positions 2528-2668]
CCTTTGACGTTGGAGTCCACGTTCTTT
[37 nt withheld, positions 2696-2732]
ACTCTATCTCGGGCTATTCTTTTGATTTATAAGGGATTTTGCCGATTTCGGTCTATTGGTTAAAAAATGA
GCTGATTTAACAAAAATTTAACGCGAATTTTAACAAAATATTAACGTTTACAATTTTATGGTGCACTCTC
AGTACAATCTGCTCTGATGCCGCATAGTTAAGCCAGCCCCGACACCCGCCAACACCCGCTGACGCGCCCT
GACGGGCTTGTCTGCTCCCGGCATCCGCTTACAGACAAGCTGTGACCGTCTCCGGGAGCTGCATGTGTCA
GAGGTTTTCACCGTCATCACCGAAACGCGCGAGACGAAAGGGCCTCGTGATACGCCTATTTTTATAGGTT
AATGTCATGATAATAATGGTTTCTTAGACGTCAGGTGGCACTTTTCGGGGAAATGTGCGCGGAACCCCTA
TTTGTTTATTTTTCTAAATACATTCAAATATGTATCCGCTCATGAGACAATAACCCTGATAAATGCTTCA
ATAATATTGAAAAAGGAAGAGTATGAGTATTCAACATTTCCGTGTCGCCCTTATTCCCTTTTTTGCGGCA
TTTTGCCTTCCTGTTTTTGCTCACCCAGAAACGCTGGTGAAAGTAAAAGATGCTGAAGATCAGTTGGGTG
CACGAGTGGGTTACATCGAACTGGATCTCAACAGCGGTAAGATCCTTGAGAGTTTTCGCCCCGAAGAACG
TTTTCCAATGATGAGCACTTTTAAAGTTCTGCTATGTGGCGCGGTATTATCCCGTATTGACGCCGGGCAA
GAGCAACTCGGTCGCCGCATACACTATTCTCAGAATGACTTGGTTGAGTACTCACCAGTCACAGAAAAGC
ATCTTACGGATGGCATGACAGTAAGAGAATTATGCAGTGCTGCCATAACCATGAGTGATAACACTGCGGC
CAACTTACTTCTGACAACGATCGGAGGACCGAAGGAGCTAACCGCTTTTTTGCACAACATGGGGGATCAT
GTAACTCGCCTTGATCGTTGGGAACCGGAGCTGAATGAAGCCATACCAAACGACGAGCGTGACACCACGA
TGCCTGTAGCAATGGCAACAACGTTGCGCAAACTATTAACTGGCGAACTACTTACTCTAGCTTCCCGGCA
ACAATTAATAGACTGGATGGAGGCGGATAAAGTTGCAGGACCACTTCTGCGCTCGGCCCTTCCGGCTGGC
TGGTTTATTGCTGATAAATCTGGAGCCGGTGAGCGTGGGTCTCGCGGTATCATTGCAGCACTGGGGCCAG
ATGGTAAGCCCTCCCGTATCGTAGTTATCTACACGACGGGGAGTCAGGCAACTATGGATGAACGAAATAG
ACAGATCGCTGAGATAGGTGCCTCACTGATTAAGCATTGGTAACTGTCAGACCAAGTTTACTCATATATA
CTTTAGATTGATTTAAAACTTCATTTTTAATTTAAAAGGATCTAGGTGAAGATCCTTTTTGATAATCTCA
TGACCAAAATCCCTTAACGTGAGTTTTCGTTCCACTGAGCGTCAGACCCCGTAGAAAAGATCAAAGGATC
TTCTTGAGATCCTTTTTTTCTGCGCGTAATCTGCTGCTTGCAAACAAAAAAACCACCGCTACCAGCGGTG
GTTTGTTTGCCGGATCAAGAGCTACCAACTCTTTTTCCGAAGGTAACTGGCTTCAGCAGAGCGCAGATAC
CAAATACTGTTCTTCTAGTGTAGCCGTAGTTAGGCCACCACTTCAAGAACTCTGTAGCACCGCCTACATA
CCTCGCTCTGCTAATCCTGTTACCAGTGGCTGCTGCCAGTGGCGATAAGTCGTGTCTTACCGGGTTGGAC
TCAAGACGATAGTTACCGGATAAGGCGCAGCGGTCGGGCTGAACGGGGGGTTCGTGCACACAGCCCAGCT
TGGAGCGAACGACCTACACCGAACTGAGATACCTACAGCGTGAGCTATGAGAAAGCGCCACGCTTCCCGA
AGGGAGAAAGGCGGACAGGTATCCGGTAAGCGGCAGGGTCGGAACAGGAGAGCGCACGAGGGAGCTTCCA
GGGGGAAACGCCTGGTATCTTTATAGTCCTGTCGGGTTTCGCCACCTCTGACTTGAGCGTCGATTTTTGT
GATGCTCGTCAGGGGGGCGGAGCCTATGGAAAAACGCCAGCAACGCGGCCTTTTTACGGTTCCTGGCCTT
TTGCTGGCCTTTTGCTCACATGT
